>Addgene plasmid #14858 | pHR' CMV GFP | addgene full sequence | sequence record 259027 | Addgene NGS Result
TGGAAGGGCTAATTCACTCCCAAAGAAGACAAGATATCCTTGATCTGTGGATCTACCACACACAAGGCTA
CTTCCCTGATTAGCAGAACTACACACCAGGGCCAGGGGTCAGATATCCACTGACCTTTGGATGGTGCTAC
AAGCTAGTACCAGTTGAGCCAGATAAGGTAGAAGAGGCCAATAAAGGAGAGAACACCAGCTTGTTACACC
CTGTGAGCCTGCATGGGATGGATGACCCGGAGAGAGAAGTGTTAGAGTGGAGGTTTGACAGCCGCCTAGC
ATTTCATCACGTGGCCCGAGAGCTGCATCCGGAGTACTTCAAGAACTGCTGATATCGAGCTTGCTACAAG
GGACTTTCCGCTGGGGACTTTCCAGGGAGGCGTGGCCTGGGCGGGACTGGGGAGTGGCGAGCCCTCAGAT
CCTGCATATAAGCAGCTGCTTTTTGCCTGTACTGGGTCTCTCTGGTTAGACCAGATCTGAGCCTGGGAGC
TCTCTGGCTAACTAGGGAACCCACTGCTTAAGCCTCAATAAAGCTTGCCTTGAGTGCTTCAAGTAGTGTG
TGCCCGTCTGTTGTGTGACTCTGGTAACTAGAGATCCCTCAGACCCTTTTAGTCAGTGTGGAAAATCTCT
AGCAGTGGCGCCCGAACAGGGACTTGAAAGCGAAAGGGAAACCAGAGGAGCTCTCTCGACGCAGGACTCG
GCTTGCTGAAGCGCGCACGGCAAGAGGCGAGGGGCGGCGACTGGTGAGTACGCCAAAAATTTTGACTAGC
GGAGGCTAGAAGGAGAGAGATGGGTGCGAGAGCGTCAGTATTAAGCGGGGGAGAATTAGATCGCGATGGG
AAAAAATTCGGTTAAGGCCAGGGGGAAAGAAAAAATATAAATTAAAACATATAGTATGGGCAAGCAGGGA
GCTAGAACGATTCGCAGTTAATCCTGGCCTGTTAGAAACATCAGAAGGCTGTAGACAAATACTGGGACAG
CTACAACCATCCCTTCAGACAGGATCAGAAGAACTTAGATCATTATATAATACAGTAGCAACCCTCTATT
GTGTGCATCAAAGGATAGAGATAAAAGACACCAAGGAAGCTTTAGACAAGATAGAGGAAGAGCAAAACAA
AAGTAAGACCACCGCACAGCAAGCGGCCGCTGATCTTCAGACCTGGAGGAGGAGATATGAGGGACAATTG
GAGAAGTGAATTATATAAATATAAAGTAGTAAAAATTGAACCATTAGGAGTAGCACCCACCAAGGCAAAG
AGAAGAGTGGTGCAGAGAGAAAAAAGAGCAGTGGGAATAGGAGCTTTGTTCCTTGGGTTCTTGGGAGCAG
CAGGAAGCACTATGGGCGCAGCGTCAATGACGCTGACGGTACAGGCCAGACAATTATTGTCTGGTATAGT
GCAGCAGCAGAACAATTTGCTGAGGGCTATTGAGGCGCAACAGCATCTGTTGCAACTCACAGTCTGGGGC
ATCAAGCAGCTCCAGGCAAGAATCCTGGCTGTGGAAAGATACCTAAAGGATCAACAGCTCCTGGGGATTT
GGGGTTGCTCTGGAAAACTCATTTGCACCACTGCTGTGCCTTGGAATGCTAGTTGGAGTAATAAATCTCT
GGAACAGATTTGGAATCACACGACCTGGATGGAGTGGGACAGAGAAATTAACAATTACACAAGCTTAATA
CACTCCTTAATTGAAGAATCGCAAAACCAGCAAGAAAAGAATGAACAAGAATTATTGGAATTAGATAAAT
GGGCAAGTTTGTGGAATTGGTTTAACATAACAAATTGGCTGTGGTATATAAAATTATTCATAATGATAGT
AGGAGGCTTGGTAGGTTTAAGAATAGTTTTTGCTGTACTTTCTATAGTGAATAGAGTTAGGCAGGGATAT
TCACCATTATCGTTTCAGACCCACCTCCCAACCCCGAGGGGACCCGACAGGCCCGAAGGAATAGAAGAAG
AAGGTGGAGAGAGAGACAGAGACAGATCCATTCGATTAGTGAACGGATCCCCCGGGCTGCAGGAATTCGA
TTAATAGTAATCAATTACGGGGTCATTAGTTCATAGCCCATATATGGAGTTCCGCGTTACATAACTTACG
GTAAATGGCCCGCCTGGCTGACCGCCCAACGACCCCCGCCCATTGACGTCAATAATGACGTATGTTCCCA
TAGTAACGCCAATAGGGACTTTCCATTGACGTCAATGGGTGGAGTATTTACGGTAAACTGCCCACTTGGC
AGTACATCAAGTGTATCATATGCCAAGTACGCCCCCTATTGACGTCAATGACGGTAAATGGCCCGCCTGG
CATTATGCCCAGTACATGACCTTATGGGACTTTCCTACTTGGCAGTACATCTACGTATTAGTCATCGCTA
TTACCATGGTGATGCGGTTTTGGCAGTACATCAATGGGCGTGGATAGCGGTTTGACTCACGGGGATTTCC
AAGTCTCCACCCCATTGACGTCAATGGGAGTTTGTTTTGGCACCAAAATCAACGGGACTTTCCAAAATGT
CGTAACAACTCCGCCCCATTGACGCAAATGGGCGGTAGGCGTGTACGGTGGGAGGTCTATATAAGCAGAG
CTGGTTTAGTGAACCGTCAGATCCGCTAGCGCTACCGGTCGCCACCATGGTGAGCAAGGGCGAGGAGCTG
TTCACCGGGGTGGTGCCCATCCTGGTCGAGCTGGACGGCGACGTAAACGGCCACAAGTTCAGCGTGTCCG
GCGAGGGCGAGGGCGATGCCACCTACGGCAAGCTGACCCTGAAGTTCATCTGCACCACCGGCAAGCTGCC
CGTGCCCTGGCCCACCCTCGTGACCACCCTGACCTACGGCGTGCAGTGCTTCAGCCGCTACCCCGACCAC
ATGAAGCAGCACGACTTCTTCAAGTCCGCCATGCCCGAAGGCTACGTCCAGGAGCGCACCATCTTCTTCA
AGGACGACGGCAACTACAAGACCCGCGCCGAGGTGAAGTTCGAGGGCGACACCCTGGTGAACCGCATCGA
GCTGAAGGGCATCGACTTCAAGGAGGACGGCAACATCCTGGGGCACAAGCTGGAGTACAACTACAACAGC
CACAACGTCTATATCATGGCCGACAAGCAGAAGAACGGCATCAAGGTGAACTTCAAGATCCGCCACAACA
TCGAGGACGGCAGCGTGCAGCTCGCCGACCACTACCAGCAGAACACCCCCATCGGCGACGGCCCCGTGCT
GCTGCCCGACAACCACTACCTGAGCACCCAGTCCGCCCTGAGCAAAGACCCCAACGAGAAGCGCGATCAC
ATGGTCCTGCTGGAGTTCGTGACCGCCGCCGGGATCACTCTCGGCATGGACGAGCTGTACAAGTCCGGAC
TCAGATCCTACTAGTAGGATCTCGAGACCTAGAAAAACATGGAGCAATCACAAGTAGCAATACAGCAGCT
ACCAATGCTGATTGTGCCTGGCTAGAAGCACAAGAGGAGGAGGAGGTGGGTTTTCCAGTCACACCTCAGG
TACCTTTAAGACCAATGACTTACAAGGCAGCTGTAGATCTTAGCCACTTTTTAAAAGAAAAGGGGGGACT
GGAAGGGCTAATTCACTCCCAACGAAGACAAGATATCCTTGATCTGTGGATCTACCACACACAAGGCTAC
TTCCCTGATTGGCAGAACTACACACCAGGGCCAGGGATCAGATATCCACTGACCTTTGGATGGTGCTACA
AGCTAGTACCAGTTGAGCAAGAGAAGGTAGAAGAAGCCAATGAAGGAGAGAACACCCGCTTGTTACACCC
TGTGAGCCTGCATGGGATGGATGACCCGGAGAGAGAAGTATTAGAGTGGAGGTTTGACAGCCGCCTAGCA
TTTCATCACATGGCCCGAGAGCTGCATCCGGAGTACTTCAAGAACTGCTGACATCGAGCTTGCTACAAGG
GACTTTCCGCTGGGGACTTTCCAGGGAGGCGTGGCCTGGGCGGGACTGGGGAGTGGCGAGCCCTCAGATG
CTGCATATAAGCAGCTGCTTTTTGCTTGTACTGGGTCTCTCTGGTTAGACCAGATCTGAGCCTGGGAGCT
CTCTGGCTAACTAGGGAACCCACTGCTTAAGCCTCAATAAAGCTTGCCTTGAGTGCTTCAAGTAGTGTGT
GCCCGTCTGTTGTGTGACTCTGGTAACTAGAGATCCCTCAGACCCTTTTAGTCAGTGTGGAAAATCTCTA
GCAGTAGTAGTTCATGTCATCTTATTATTCAGTATTTATAACTTGCAAAGAAATGAATATCAGAGAGTGA
GAGGCCTTGACATTATAATAGATTTAGCAGGAATTGAACTAGGAGTGGAGCACACAGGCAAAGCTGCAGA
AGTACTTGGAAGAAGCCACCAGAGATACTCACGATTCTGCACATACCTGGCTAATCCCAGATCCTAAGGA
TTACATTAAGTTTACTAACATTTATATAATGATTTATAGTTTAAAGTATAAACTTATCTAATTTACTATT
CTGACAGATATTAATTAATCCTCAAATATCATAAGAGATGATTACTATTATCCCCATTTAACACAAGAGG
AAACTGAGAGGGAAAGATGTTGAAGTAATTTTCCCACAATTACAGCATCCGTTAGTTACGACTCTATGAT
CTTCTGACACAAATTCCATTTACTCCTCACCCTATGACTCAGTCGAATATATCAAAGTTATGGACATTAT
GCTAAGTAACAAATTACCCTTTTATATAGTAAATACTGAGTAGATTGAGAGAAGAAATTGTTTGCAAACC
TGAATAGCTTCAAGAAGAAGAGAAGTGAGGATAAGAATAACAGTTGTCATTTAACAAGTTTTAACAAGTA
ACTTGGTTAGAAAGGGATTCAAATGCATAAAGCAAGGGATAAATTTTTCTGGCAACAAGACTATACAATA
TAACCTTAAATATGACTTCAAATAATTGTTGGAACTTGATAAAACTAATTAAATATTATTGAAGATTATC
AATATTATAAATGTAATTTACTTTTAAAAAGGGAACATAGAAATGTGTATCATTAGAGTAGAAAACAATC
CTTATTATCACAATTTGTCAAAACAAGTTTGTTATTAACACAAGTAGAATACTGCATTCAATTAAGTTGA
CTGCAGATTTTGTGTTTTGTTAAAATTAGAAAGAGATAACAACAATTTGAATTATTGAAAGTAACATGTA
AATAGTTCTACATACGTTCTTTTGACATCTTGTTCAATCATTGATCGAAGTTCTTTATCTTGGAAGAATT
TGTTCCAAAGACTCTGAAATAAGGAAAACAATCTATTATATAGTCTCACACCTTTGTTTTACTTTTAGTG
ATTTCAATTTAATAATGTAAATGGTTAAAATTTATTCTTCTCTGAGATCATTTCACATTGCAGATAGAAA
ACCTGAGACTGGGGTAATTTTTATTAAAATCTAATTTAATCTCAGAAACACATCTTTATTCTAACATCAA
TTTTTCCAGTTTGATATTATCATATAAAGTCAGCCTTCCTCATCTGCAGGTTCCACAACAAAAATCCAAC
CAACTGTGGATCAAAAATATTGGGAAAAAATTAAAAATAGCAATACAACAATAAAAAAATACAAATCAGA
AAAACAGCACAGTATAACAACTTTATTTAGCATTTACAATCTATTAGGTATTATAAGTAATCTAGAATTA
ATTCCGTGTATTCTATAGTGTCACCTAAATCGTATGTGTATGATACATAAGGTTATGTATTAATTGTAGC
CGCGTTCTAACGACAATATGTACAAGCCTAATTGTGTAGCATCTGGCTTACTGAAGCAGACCCTATCATC
TCTCTCGTAAACTGCCGTCAGAGTCGGTTTGGTTGGACGAACCTTCTGAGTTTCTGGTAACGCCGTCCCG
CACCCGGAAATGGTCAGCGAACCAATCAGCAGGGTCATCGCTAGCCAGATCCTCTACGCCGGACGCATCG
TGGCCGGCATCACCGGCGCCACAGGTGCGGTTGCTGGCGCCTATATCGCCGACATCACCGATGGGGAAGA
TCGGGCTCGCCACTTCGGGCTCATGAGCGCTTGTTTCGGCGTGGGTATGGTGGCAGGCCCCGTGGCCGGG
GGACTGTTGGGCGCCATCTCCTTGCATGCACCATTCCTTGCGGCGGCGGTGCTCAACGGCCTCAACCTAC
TACTGGGCTGCTTCCTAATGCAGGAGTCGCATAAGGGAGAGCGTCGAATGGTGCACTCTCAGTACAATCT
GCTCTGATGCCGCATAGTTAAGCCAGCCCCGACACCCGCCAACACCCGCTGACGCGCCCTGACGGGCTTG
TCTGCTCCCGGCATCCGCTTACAGACAAGCTGTGACCGTCTCCGGGAGCTGCATGTGTCAGAGGTTTTCA
CCGTCATCACCGAAACGCGCGAGACGAAAGGGCCTCGTGATACGCCTATTTTTATAGGTTAATGTCATGA
TAATAATGGTTTCTTAGACGTCAGGTGGCACTTTTCGGGGAAATGTGCGCGGAACCCCTATTTGTTTATT
TTTCTAAATACATTCAAATATGTATCCGCTCATGAGACAATAACCCTGATAAATGCTTCAATAATATTGA
AAAAGGAAGAGTATGAGTATTCAACATTTCCGTGTCGCCCTTATTCCCTTTTTTGCGGCATTTTGCCTTC
CTGTTTTTGCTCACCCAGAAACGCTGGTGAAAGTAAAAGATGCTGAAGATCAGTTGGGTGCACGAGTGGG
TTACATCGAACTGGATCTCAACAGCGGTAAGATCCTTGAGAGTTTTCGCCCCGAAGAACGTTTTCCAATG
ATGAGCACTTTTAAAGTTCTGCTATGTGGCGCGGTATTATCCCGTATTGACGCCGGGCAAGAGCAACTCG
GTCGCCGCATACACTATTCTCAGAATGACTTGGTTGAGTACTCACCAGTCACAGAAAAGCATCTTACGGA
TGGCATGACAGTAAGAGAATTATGCAGTGCTGCCATAACCATGAGTGATAACACTGCGGCCAACTTACTT
CTGACAACGATCGGAGGACCGAAGGAGCTAACCGCTTTTTTGCACAACATGGGGGATCATGTAACTCGCC
TTGATCGTTGGGAACCGGAGCTGAATGAAGCCATACCAAACGACGAGCGTGACACCACGATGCCTGTAGC
AATGGCAACAACGTTGCGCAAACTATTAACTGGCGAACTACTTACTCTAGCTTCCCGGCAACAATTAATA
GACTGGATGGAGGCGGATAAAGTTGCAGGACCACTTCTGCGCTCGGCCCTTCCGGCTGGCTGGTTTATTG
CTGATAAATCTGGAGCCGGTGAGCGTGGGTCTCGCGGTATCATTGCAGCACTGGGGCCAGATGGTAAGCC
CTCCCGTATCGTAGTTATCTACACGACGGGGAGTCAGGCAACTATGGATGAACGAAATAGACAGATCGCT
GAGATAGGTGCCTCACTGATTAAGCATTGGTAACTGTCAGACCAAGTTTACTCATATATACTTTAGATTG
ATTTAAAACTTCATTTTTAATTTAAAAGGATCTAGGTGAAGATCCTTTTTGATAATCTCATGACCAAAAT
CCCTTAACGTGAGTTTTCGTTCCACTGAGCGTCAGACCCCGTAGAAAAGATCAAAGGATCTTCTTGAGAT
CCTTTTTTTCTGCGCGTAATCTGCTGCTTGCAAACAAAAAAACCACCGCTACCAGCGGTGGTTTGTTTGC
CGGATCAAGAGCTACCAACTCTTTTTCCGAAGGTAACTGGCTTCAGCAGAGCGCAGATACCAAATACTGT
TCTTCTAGTGTAGCCGTAGTTAGGCCACCACTTCAAGAACTCTGTAGCACCGCCTACATACCTCGCTCTG
CTAATCCTGTTACCAGTGGCTGCTGCCAGTGGCGATAAGTCGTGTCTTACCGGGTTGGACTCAAGACGAT
AGTTACCGGATAAGGCGCAGCGGTCGGGCTGAACGGGGGGTTCGTGCACACAGCCCAGCTTGGAGCGAAC
GACCTACACCGAACTGAGATACCTACAGCGTGAGCTATGAGAAAGCGCCACGCTTCCCGAAGGGAGAAAG
GCGGACAGGTATCCGGTAAGCGGCAGGGTCGGAACAGGAGAGCGCACGAGGGAGCTTCCAGGGGGAAACG
CCTGGTATCTTTATAGTCCTGTCGGGTTTCGCCACCTCTGACTTGAGCGTCGATTTTTGTGATGCTCGTC
AGGGGGGCGGAGCCTATGGAAAAACGCCAGCAACGCGGCCTTTTTACGGTTCCTGGCCTTTTGCTGGCCT
TTTGCTCACATGTTCTTTCCTGCGTTATCCCCTGATTCTGTGGATAACCGTATTACCGCCTTTGAGTGAG
CTGATACCGCTCGCCGCAGCCGAACGACCGAGCGCAGCGAGTCAGTGAGCGAGGAAGCGGAAGAGCGCCC
AATACGCAAACCGCCTCTCCCCGCGCGTTGGCCGATTCATTAATGCAGCTGTGGAATGTGTGTCAGTTAG
GGTGTGGAAAGTCCCCAGGCTCCCCAGCAGGCAGAAGTATGCAAAGCATGCATCTCAATTAGTCAGCAAC
CAGGTGTGGAAAGTCCCCAGGCTCCCCAGCAGGCAGAAGTATGCAAAGCATGCATCTCAATTAGTCAGCA
ACCATAGTCCCGCCCCTAACTCCGCCCATCCCGCCCCTAACTCCGCCCAGTTCCGCCCATTCTCCGCCCC
ATGGCTGACTAATTTTTTTTATTTATGCAGAGGCCGAGGCCGCCTCGGCCTCTGAGCTATTCCAGAAGTA
GTGAGGAGGCTTTTTTGGAGGCCTAGGCTTTTGCAAAAAGCTTGGACACAAGACAGGCTTGCGAGATATG
TTTGAGAATACCACTTTATCCCGCGTCAGGGAGAGGCAGTGCGTAAAAAGACGCGGACTCATGTGAAATA
CTGGTTTTTAGTGCGCCAGATCTCTATAATCTCGCGCAACCTATTTTCCCCTCGAACACTTTTTAAGCCG
TAGATAAACAGGCTGGGACACTTCACATGAGCGAAAAATACATCGTCACCTGGGACATGTTGCAGATCCA
TGCACGTAAACTCGCAAGCCGACTGATGCCTTCTGAACAATGGAAAGGCATTATTGCCGTAAGCCGTGGC
GGTCTGTACCGGGTGCGTTACTGGCGCGTGAACTGGGTATTCGTCATGTCGATACCGTTTGTATTTCCAG
CTACGATCACGACAACCAGCGCGAGCTTAAAGTGCTGAAACGCGCAGAAGGCGATGGCGAAGGCTTCATC
GTTATTGATGACCTGGTGGATACCGGTGGTACTGCGGTTGCGATTCGTGAAATGTATCCAAAAGCGCACT
TTGTCACCATCTTCGCAAAACCGGCTGGTCGTCCGCTGGTTGATGACTATGTTGTTGATATCCCGCAAGA
TACCTGGATTGAACAGCCGTGGGATATGGGCGTCGTATTCGTCCCGCCAATCTCCGGTCGCTAATCTTTT
CAACGCCTGGCACTGCCGGGCGTTGTTCTTTTTAACTTCAGGCGGGTTACAATAGTTTCCAGTAAGTATT
CTGGAGGCTGCATCCATGACACAGGCAAACCTGAGCGAAACCCTGTTCAAACCCCGCTTTAAACATCCTG
AAACCTCGACGCTAGTCCGCCGCTTTAATCACGGCGCACAACCGCCTGTGCAGTCGGCCCTTGATGGTAA
AACCATCCCTCACTGGTATCGCATGATTAACCGTCTGATGTGGATCTGGCGCGGCATTGACCCACGCGAA
ATCCTCGACGTCCAGGCACGTATTGTGATGAGCGATGCCGAACGTACCGACGATGATTTATACGATACGG
TGATTGGCTACCGTGGCGGCAACTGGATTTATGAGTGGGCCCCGGATCTTTGTGAAGGAACCTTACTTCT
GTGGTGTGACATAATTGGACAAACTACCTACAGAGATTTAAAGCTCTAAGGTAAATATAAAATTTTTAAG
TGTATAATGTGTTAAACTACTGATTCTAATTGTTTGTGTATTTTAGATTCCAACCTATGGAACTGATGAA
TGGGAGCAGTGGTGGAATGCCTTTAATGAGGAAAACCTGTTTTGCTCAGAAGAAATGCCATCTAGTGATG
ATGAGGCTACTGCTGACTCTCAACATTCTACTCCTCCAAAAAAGAAGAGAAAGGTAGAAGACCCCAAGGA
CTTTCCTTCAGAATTGCTAAGTTTTTTGAGTCATGCTGTGTTTAGTAATAGAACTCTTGCTTGCTTTGCT
ATTTACACCACAAAGGAAAAAGCTGCACTGCTATACAAGAAAATTATGGAAAAATATTCTGTAACCTTTA
TAAGTAGGCATAACAGTTATAATCATAACATACTGTTTTTTCTTACTCCACACAGGCATAGAGTGTCTGC
TATTAATAACTATGCTCAAAAATTGTGTACCTTTAGCTTTTTAATTTGTAAAGGGGTTAATAAGGAATAT
TTGATGTATAGTGCCTTGACTAGAGATCATAATCAGCCATACCACATTTGTAGAGGTTTTACTTGCTTTA
AAAAACCTCCCACACCTCCCCCTGAACCTGAAACATAAAATGAATGCAATTGTTGTTGTTAACTTGTTTA
TTGCAGCTTATAATGGTTACAAATAAAGCAATAGCATCACAAATTTCACAAATAAAGCATTTTTTTCACT
GCATTCTAGTTGTGGTTTGTCCAAACTCATCAATGTATCTTATCATGTCTGGATCAACTGGATAACTCAA
GCTAACCAAAATCATCCCAAACTTCCCACCCCATACCCTATTACCACTGCCAATTACCTGTGGTTTCATT
TACTCTAAACCTGTGATTCCTCTGAATTATTTTCATTTTAAAGAAATTGTATTTGTTAAATATGTACTAC
AAACTTAGTAGT
Features (pLannotate 1.2.2; 29 found; start..end, strand, type, name):
    377..634     +  LTR            5' LTR (truncated): truncated 5' long terminal repeat (LTR) from HIV-1
    681..806     +  misc_feature   HIV-1 Ψ: packaging signal of human immunodeficiency virus type 1
    790..1153    +  CDS            HIV-1 gag (fragment): gag protein from human immunodeficiency virus 1; gag
   1299..1532    +  misc_feature   RRE: The Rev response element (RRE) of HIV-1 allows for Rev-dependent mRNA export from the nucleus to the cytoplasm.
   1909..2010    +  CDS            Rev (fragment): human immunodeficiency virus 1 (HIV-1) Rev protein; rev; enhances nuclear export of unspliced and incompletely spliced viral mRNAs
   2085..2388    +  enhancer       CMV enhancer: human cytomegalovirus immediate early enhancer
   2389..2592    +  promoter       CMV promoter: human cytomegalovirus (CMV) immediate early promoter
   2637..3353    +  CDS            EGFP: EGFP is a basic (constitutively fluorescent) green fluorescent protein published in 1996, derived from Aequorea victoria. It is reported to be a rapidly-maturing weak dimer with moderate acid sensitivity.
   3380..3898    +  CDS            nef (fragment): NEF_HV1LW - Experimental evidence at protein level: Swiss-Prot protein existence level 1. Extracellular Nef protein targets CD4(+) T-lymphocytes for apoptosis by interacting with CXCR4 surface receptors. From Human immunodeficiency virus type 1 group M subtype B (isolate LW123) (HIV-1).
   4023..4203    +  LTR            5' LTR (truncated): truncated 5' long terminal repeat (LTR) from HIV-1
   5165..5263    -  CDS            TBC1D5 (fragment): TBCD5_HUMAN - Also known as KIAA0210. Experimental evidence at protein level: Swiss-Prot protein existence level 1. May act as a GTPase-activating protein (GAP) for Rab family protein(s). May act as a GAP for RAB7A. Can displace RAB7A and retromer CSC subcomplex from the endosomal membrane to the cytosol; at least retromer displacement seems to require its catalytic activity (PubMed:19531583, PubMed:20923837). Required for retrograde transport of cargo proteins from endosomes to the trans-Golgi network (TGN); the function seems to require its catalytic activity. Involved in regulation of autop
   5682..5700    -  promoter       SP6 promoter: promoter for bacteriophage SP6 RNA polymerase
   5928..6207    +  CDS            TcR (fragment): tetracycline efflux protein; tet; confers resistance to tetracycline
   6208..6256    -  misc_feature   bom (fragment): basis of mobility region from pBR322
   6358..6393    -  CDS            rop (fragment): Rop protein, which maintains plasmids at low copy number; rop
   6488..6592    +  promoter       AmpR promoter: bla
   6593..7453    +  CDS            AmpR: β-lactamase; bla; confers resistance to ampicillin, carbenicillin, and related antibiotics
   7624..8212    +  rep_origin     ori: high-copy-number ColE1/pMB1/pBR322/pUC origin of replication
   8395..8451    +  CDS            lacI (fragment): lac repressor; lacI; The lac repressor binds to the lac operator to inhibit transcription in E. coli. This inhibition can be relieved by adding lactose or isopropyl-β-D-thiogalactopyranoside (IPTG).
   8458..8787    +  promoter       SV40 promoter: SV40 enhancer and early promoter
   8987..9106    +  CDS            gpt (fragment): XGPT_ECOLI - Also known as gpp, gxu. Experimental evidence at protein level: Swiss-Prot protein existence level 1. Purine salvage pathway enzyme that catalyzes the transfer of the ribosyl-5-phosphate group from 5-phospho-alpha-D-ribose 1- diphosphate (PRPP) to the N9 position of the 6-oxopurines guanine and xanthine to form the corresponding ribonucleotides GMP (guanosine 5'- monophosphate) and XMP (xanthosine 5'-monophosphate), with the release of PPi. To a lesser extent, also acts on hypoxanthine (PubMed:9100006, PubMed:3886014). Does not ribophosphorylate adenine (PubMed:3886014). From Esch
   9106..9441    +  CDS            gpt (fragment): XGPT_ECOLI - Also known as gpp, gxu. Experimental evidence at protein level: Swiss-Prot protein existence level 1. Purine salvage pathway enzyme that catalyzes the transfer of the ribosyl-5-phosphate group from 5-phospho-alpha-D-ribose 1- diphosphate (PRPP) to the N9 position of the 6-oxopurines guanine and xanthine to form the corresponding ribonucleotides GMP (guanosine 5'- monophosphate) and XMP (xanthosine 5'-monophosphate), with the release of PPi. To a lesser extent, also acts on hypoxanthine (PubMed:9100006, PubMed:3886014). Does not ribophosphorylate adenine (PubMed:3886014). From Esch
   9536..9841    +  CDS            frsA (fragment): FRSA_ECOLI - Also known as yafA. Experimental evidence at protein level: Swiss-Prot protein existence level 1. Catalyzes the hydrolysis of esters (PubMed:15808744). Displays esterase activity toward pNP-butyrate (PubMed:15808744). May stimulate mixed-acid fermentation by acting as a fermentation/respiration switch that down-regulates respiration and up- regulates fermentation rates (PubMed:15169777). From Escherichia coli (strain K12).
   9845..9919    +  CDS            small t antigen (fragment): SV40 (simian virus 40) small t antigen
   9921..9986    +  intron         small t intron: SV40 (simian virus 40) small t antigen intron
  10116..10136   +  CDS            SV40 NLS: nuclear localization signal of SV40 (simian virus 40) large T antigen
  10455..10538   +  CDS            large T antigen (fragment): large T antigen from SV40 (simian virus 40)
  10561..10695   +  polyA_signal   SV40 poly(A) signal: SV40 polyadenylation signal
  10862..329     +  CDS            nef (fragment) (across the origin): NEF_HV1BR - Experimental evidence at protein level: Swiss-Prot protein existence level 1. Extracellular Nef protein targets CD4(+) T-lymphocytes for apoptosis by interacting with CXCR4 surface receptors (PubMed:14990729). From Human immunodeficiency virus type 1 group M subtype B (isolate BRU/LAI) (HIV-1).
