[The description below was written by a language model from this plasmid's Addgene catalogue record and pLannotate feature annotations shown in this document.]
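Description:
pHR' CMV GFP is an HIV-1-based lentiviral transfer vector built on the pHR' backbone, made by placing a roughly 1.3 kb CMV-GFP fragment from pKS-CMV-GFP between the BamHI and XhoI sites, both of which are retained. It is propagated in E. coli as a high-copy plasmid through a ColE1/pUC-type origin and selected with ampicillin via the β-lactamase gene. The annotated sequence (about 10.9 kb) also contains remnants of older cloning vectors: fragments of the tetracycline resistance gene, bom, rop and lacI, an SP6 promoter, and an SV40 early promoter followed by E. coli gpt sequence (annotated as two adjoining fragments), the SV40 small t intron and the SV40 poly(A) signal. This arrangement resembles a pSV2gpt-type mammalian selection cassette lying outside the viral region. A short match to human TBC1D5 downstream of the 3' LTR may be flanking genomic sequence from the original proviral clone, though the record does not say so.

The viral portion runs from an HIV-1 5' LTR through the Ψ packaging signal, a gag fragment, the Rev response element and a short Rev fragment, then the internal cassette, and ends with nef sequence and the 3' LTR. The annotation tool labels both LTR matches as "truncated", but nef-matching sequence sits immediately upstream of each. The record does not state whether the U3 regions are intact or whether the vector is self-inactivating. Ψ and the gag leader direct encapsidation of the genomic RNA, and the RRE allows Rev-dependent nuclear export of that RNA in producer cells. Structural and regulatory proteins and an envelope must be supplied in trans from separate plasmids.

After integration, the CMV immediate-early enhancer and promoter drive EGFP constitutively, marking transduced cells. The associated publication used it as a reporter vector for stable lentiviral gene transfer into the retina.
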