Addgene plasmid #14858: pHR' CMV GFP
Depositing lab: Inder Verma. Depositing organization: Salk Institute for Biological Studies. Publication: Stable and efficient gene transfer into the retina using an HIV-based lentiviral vector. Miyoshi H, Takahashi M, Gage FH, Verma IM. Proc Natl Acad Sci U S A. 1997 Sep 16. 94(19):10319-23. 10.1073/pnas.94.19.10319 PubMed 9294208.
Backbone
  Vector backbone: pHR'
  Vector type: Mammalian Expression, Lentiviral
Growth in bacteria
  Bacterial resistance: Ampicillin, 100 μg/mL
  Growth temperature: 37°C
  Growth strain: NEB Stable
  Copy number: High Copy
Gene/Insert
  Gene/Insert name: CMV-GFP
  Insert size (bp): 1340
  Cloning method: Restriction Enzyme; 5′ cloning site BamHI (not destroyed); 3′ cloning site XhoI (not destroyed)
  Sequencing primers: 5′ na
Terms and licenses: Academic/Nonprofit Terms; Industry Terms: Not Available to Industry
Depositor comments: HIV vector with CMV promoter. Constructed by inserting the CMV-GFP fragment from pKS-CMV-GFP into the same sites of pHR'.
How to cite: pHR' CMV GFP was a gift from Inder Verma (Addgene plasmid # 14858 ; http://n2t.net/addgene:14858 ; RRID:Addgene_14858)
