>Addgene plasmid #14858 | pHR' CMV GFP | addgene partial sequence | sequence record 133261 | CMV-F 5'-CGCAAATGGGCGGTAGGCGTG-3'
CCGTCAGATCCGCTAGCGCTACCGGTCGCCACCATGGTGAGCAAGGGCGAGGAGCTGTTCACCGGGGTGG
TGCCCATCCTGGTCGAGCTGGACGGCGACGTAAACGGCCACAAGTTCAGCGTGTCCGGCGAGGGCGAGGG
CGATGCCACCTACGGCAAGCTGACCCTGAAGTTCATCTGCACCACCGGCAAGCTGCCCGTGCCCTGGCCC
ACCCTCGTGACCACCCTGACCTACGGCGTGCAGTGCTTCAGCCGCTACCCCGACCACATGAAGCAGCACG
ACTTCTTCAAGTCCGCCATGCCCGAAGGCTACGTCCAGGAGCGCACCATCTTCTTCAAGGACGACGGCAA
CTACAAGACCCGCGCCGAGGTGAAGTTCGAGGGCGACACCCTGGTGAACCGCATCGAGCTGAAGGGCATC
GACTTCAAGGAGGACGGCAACATCCTGGGGCACAAGCTGGAGTACAACTACAACAGCCACAACGTCTATA
TCATGGCCGACAAGCAGAAGAACGGCATCAAGGTGAACTTCAAGATCCGCCACAACATCGAGGACGGCAG
CGTGCAGCTCGCCGACCACTACCAGCAGAACACCCCCATCGGCGACGGCCCCGTGCTGCTGCCCGACAAC
CACTACCTGAGCACCCAGTCCGCCCTGAGCAAAGACCCCAACGAGAAGCGCGATCACATGGTCCTGCTGG
AGTTCGTGACCGCCGCCGGGATCACTCTCGGCATGGACGAGCTGTACAAGTCCGGACTCAGATCCTACTA
GTAGGATCTCGAGACCTAGAAAAACATGGAGCAATCACAAGTAGCAATACAGCAGCTACCAATGCTGATT
GTGCCTGGCTAGAAGCACAAGAGGAGGAGGAGGTGGGTTTTCCAGTCACA
